Addgene plasmid #188511: SpRY dCas9 VPR
Purpose: Expresses FLAG tagged SpRY dCas9 VPR
Depositing lab: Isaac Hilton. Depositing organization: Rice University. Publication: Quantification of Genome Editing and Transcriptional Control Capabilities Reveals Hierarchies among Diverse CRISPR/Cas Systems in Human Cells. Escobar M, Li J, Patel A, Liu S, Xu Q, Hilton IB. ACS Synth Biol. 2022 Oct 21;11(10):3239-3250. doi: 10.1021/acssynbio.2c00156. Epub 2022 Sep 26. PubMed 36162812.
Backbone
  Vector backbone: LentiCRISPR v2
  Vector type: Mammalian Expression, Lentiviral, CRISPR
  Selectable markers: Puromycin
Growth in bacteria
  Bacterial resistance: Ampicillin, 100 μg/mL
  Growth temperature: 37°C
  Growth strain: NEB Stable
  Copy number: High Copy
Gene/Insert
  Gene/Insert name: dCas9
  Species: Streptococcus pyogenes
  Mutation: D10A/A61R/H840A/L1111R/D1135L/S1136W/G1218K/E1219Q/N1317R/A1322R/R1333P/R1335Q/T1337R
  Promoter: EF1a
  Cloning method: Gibson Cloning
Terms and licenses: Academic/Nonprofit Terms; Industry Terms: Not Available to Industry
Depositor comments: Stbl3 is also a suitable growth strain.
How to cite: SpRY dCas9 VPR was a gift from Isaac Hilton (Addgene plasmid # 188511 ; http://n2t.net/addgene:188511 ; RRID:Addgene_188511)
