[The description below was written by a language model from this plasmid's Addgene catalogue record and pLannotate feature annotations shown in this document.]
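Description:
SpRY dCas9 VPR is a third-generation-style, self-inactivating HIV-1 lentiviral transfer plasmid built on the LentiCRISPR v2 backbone for CRISPR activation in mammalian cells. It is propagated in E. coli from a high-copy ColE1/pUC origin with ampicillin selection, and recombination-deficient strains are recorded as growth hosts, as is usual for LTR-containing plasmids. The viral portion comprises a CMV enhancer/promoter driving a truncated 5' LTR, the Ψ packaging signal with a gag fragment, the RRE, cPPT/CTS, WPRE and a ΔU3 3' LTR. These elements together allow genomic RNA production, packaging, nuclear import and integration without regenerating an active viral promoter. Outside the LTRs the backbone also carries an f1 origin and an SV40/EM7-driven bleomycin/Zeocin resistance cassette.

The payload is expressed from an EF-1α core promoter and encodes a FLAG-tagged Streptococcus pyogenes Cas9. This Cas9 carries the nuclease-inactivating D10A and H840A substitutions plus the set of SpRY mutations, which greatly relax the PAM requirement. It is fused at its C-terminus to the VPR activator. The feature table annotates the p65 (RELA) and Epstein-Barr virus Rta activation domains; the VP64 portion and the FLAG tag are not separately annotated. A puromycin N-acetyltransferase coding sequence follows directly downstream, providing selection of transduced cells, although the linking element is not annotated. An S. pyogenes gRNA scaffold lies upstream of the EF-1α promoter, but no U6 promoter is annotated, so the record does not establish whether a functional guide cassette is present. The construct is intended for targeted transcriptional activation at sites with few PAM restrictions, and the associated work compared the activities of diverse CRISPR/Cas systems in human cells.
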