Features (pLannotate 1.2.2; 35 found; start..end, strand, type, name):
    217..397     +  LTR            5' LTR (truncated): truncated 5' long terminal repeat (LTR) from HIV-1
    444..569     +  misc_feature   HIV-1 Ψ: packaging signal of human immunodeficiency virus type 1
    553..916     +  CDS            HIV-1 gag (fragment): gag protein from human immunodeficiency virus 1; gag
   1062..1295    +  misc_feature   RRE: The Rev response element (RRE) of HIV-1 allows for Rev-dependent mRNA export from the nucleus to the cytoplasm.
   1672..1772    +  CDS            Rev (fragment): human immunodeficiency virus 1 (HIV-1) Rev protein; rev; enhances nuclear export of unspliced and incompletely spliced viral mRNAs
   1822..1939    +  misc_feature   cPPT/CTS: central polypurine tract and central termination sequence of HIV-1
   2071..2146    +  misc_RNA       gRNA scaffold: guide RNA scaffold for the Streptococcus pyogenes CRISPR/Cas9 system
   2164..2182    +  CDS            small t antigen (fragment): SV40 (simian virus 40) small t antigen
   2208..2419    +  promoter       EF-1α core promoter: core promoter for human elongation factor EF-1α
   2444..6547    +  CDS            Cas9: Cas9 (Csn1) endonuclease from the Streptococcus pyogenes Type II CRISPR/Cas system generates RNA-guided double strand breaks in DNA
   6662..6686    +  protein_bind   attB1: mutant version of attB; recombination site for the Gateway® BP reaction BP Clonase™
   6917..7696    +  CDS            RELA (fragment): TF65_HUMAN - Also known as NFKB3. Experimental evidence at protein level: Swiss-Prot protein existence level 1. NF-kappa-B is a pleiotropic transcription factor present in almost all cell types and is the endpoint of a series of signal transduction events that are initiated by a vast array of stimuli related to many biological processes such as inflammation, immunity, differentiation, cell growth, tumorigenesis and apoptosis. NF-kappa-B is a homo- or heterodimeric complex formed by the Rel-like domain- containing proteins RELA/p65, RELB, NFKB1/p105, NFKB1/p50, REL and NFKB2/p52. The heterodime
   7715..8284    +  CDS            Rta AD: transcriptional activation domain from the human herpesvirus 4 (Epstein-Barr virus) replication and transcription activator Rta/BRLF1 (Hardwick et al., 1992; Chavez et al., 2015)
   8350..8947    +  CDS            PuroR (fragment): puromycin N-acetyltransferase; pac from Streptomyces; confers resistance to puromycin
   8963..9551    +  misc_feature   WPRE: woodchuck hepatitis virus posttranscriptional regulatory element
   9602..9621    +  misc_feature   cPPT/CTS (fragment): central polypurine tract and central termination sequence of HIV-1
   9623..9856    +  LTR            3' LTR (ΔU3): self-inactivating 3' long terminal repeat (LTR) from HIV-1
   9888..10112   +  polyA_signal   bGH poly(A) signal: bovine growth hormone polyadenylation signal
  10116..10137   +  promoter       SV40 promoter (fragment): SV40 enhancer and early promoter
  10158..10586   +  rep_origin     f1 ori (sequence partly withheld): f1 bacteriophage origin of replication; arrow indicates direction of (+) strand synthesis
  10600..10929   +  promoter       SV40 promoter: SV40 enhancer and early promoter
  10977..11024   +  promoter       EM7 promoter: synthetic bacterial promoter&nbsp
  11043..11417   +  CDS            BleoR: antibiotic-binding protein; Sh ble from Streptoalloteichus hindustanus; confers resistance to bleomycin, phleomycin, and Zeocin™
  11427..11552   +  CDS            ble (fragment): BLE_KLEPN - Experimental evidence at protein level: Swiss-Prot protein existence level 1. Binding protein with a strong affinity to the bleomycin family of antibiotics. Binds to CL990; an antimitotic-antibiotic compound. From Klebsiella pneumoniae.
  11547..11668   +  polyA_signal   SV40 poly(A) signal: SV40 polyadenylation signal
  11739..11761   -  protein_bind   lac operator (fragment): The lac repressor binds to the lac operator to inhibit transcription in E. coli. This inhibition can be relieved by adding lactose or isopropyl-β-D-thiogalactopyranoside (IPTG). lac repressor encoded by lacI
  11765..11795   -  promoter       lac promoter: promoter for the E. coli lac operon
  11810..11831   -  protein_bind   CAP binding site: CAP binding activates transcription in the presence of cAMP. E. coli catabolite activator protein
  11844..11936   -  CDS            lacI (fragment): lac repressor; lacI; The lac repressor binds to the lac operator to inhibit transcription in E. coli. This inhibition can be relieved by adding lactose or isopropyl-β-D-thiogalactopyranoside (IPTG).
  12119..12707   -  rep_origin     ori: high-copy-number ColE1/pMB1/pBR322/pUC origin of replication
  12878..13738   -  CDS            AmpR: β-lactamase; bla; confers resistance to ampicillin, carbenicillin, and related antibiotics
  13739..13843   -  promoter       AmpR promoter: bla
  13902..13954   -  misc_feature   bom (fragment): basis of mobility region from pBR322
  14109..14488   +  enhancer       CMV enhancer: human cytomegalovirus immediate early enhancer
  14489..199     +  promoter       CMV promoter (across the origin): human cytomegalovirus (CMV) immediate early promoter
>Addgene plasmid #188511 | SpRY dCas9 VPR | addgene full sequence | sequence record 373445 | Addgene NGS Result
TGATGCGGTTTTGGCAGTACATCAATGGGCGTGGATAGCGGTTTGACTCACGGGGATTTCCAAGTCTCCA
CCCCATTGACGTCAATGGGAGTTTGTTTTGGCACCAAAATCAACGGGACTTTCCAAAATGTCGTAACAAC
TCCGCCCCATTGACGCAAATGGGCGGTAGGCGTGTACGGTGGGAGGTCTATATAAGCAGCGCGTTTTGCC
TGTACTGGGTCTCTCTGGTTAGACCAGATCTGAGCCTGGGAGCTCTCTGGCTAACTAGGGAACCCACTGC
TTAAGCCTCAATAAAGCTTGCCTTGAGTGCTTCAAGTAGTGTGTGCCCGTCTGTTGTGTGACTCTGGTAA
CTAGAGATCCCTCAGACCCTTTTAGTCAGTGTGGAAAATCTCTAGCAGTGGCGCCCGAACAGGGACTTGA
AAGCGAAAGGGAAACCAGAGGAGCTCTCTCGACGCAGGACTCGGCTTGCTGAAGCGCGCACGGCAAGAGG
CGAGGGGCGGCGACTGGTGAGTACGCCAAAAATTTTGACTAGCGGAGGCTAGAAGGAGAGAGATGGGTGC
GAGAGCGTCAGTATTAAGCGGGGGAGAATTAGATCGCGATGGGAAAAAATTCGGTTAAGGCCAGGGGGAA
AGAAAAAATATAAATTAAAACATATAGTATGGGCAAGCAGGGAGCTAGAACGATTCGCAGTTAATCCTGG
CCTGTTAGAAACATCAGAAGGCTGTAGACAAATACTGGGACAGCTACAACCATCCCTTCAGACAGGATCA
GAAGAACTTAGATCATTATATAATACAGTAGCAACCCTCTATTGTGTGCATCAAAGGATAGAGATAAAAG
ACACCAAGGAAGCTTTAGACAAGATAGAGGAAGAGCAAAACAAAAGTAAGACCACCGCACAGCAAGCGGC
CGCTGATCTTCAGACCTGGAGGAGGAGATATGAGGGACAATTGGAGAAGTGAATTATATAAATATAAAGT
AGTAAAAATTGAACCATTAGGAGTAGCACCCACCAAGGCAAAGAGAAGAGTGGTGCAGAGAGAAAAAAGA
GCAGTGGGAATAGGAGCTTTGTTCCTTGGGTTCTTGGGAGCAGCAGGAAGCACTATGGGCGCAGCGTCAA
TGACGCTGACGGTACAGGCCAGACAATTATTGTCTGGTATAGTGCAGCAGCAGAACAATTTGCTGAGGGC
TATTGAGGCGCAACAGCATCTGTTGCAACTCACAGTCTGGGGCATCAAGCAGCTCCAGGCAAGAATCCTG
GCTGTGGAAAGATACCTAAAGGATCAACAGCTCCTGGGGATTTGGGGTTGCTCTGGAAAACTCATTTGCA
CCACTGCTGTGCCTTGGAATGCTAGTTGGAGTAATAAATCTCTGGAACAGATTTGGAATCACACGACCTG
GATGGAGTGGGACAGAGAAATTAACAATTACACAAGCTTAATACACTCCTTAATTGAAGAATCGCAAAAC
CAGCAAGAAAAGAATGAACAAGAATTATTGGAATTAGATAAATGGGCAAGTTTGTGGAATTGGTTTAACA
TAACAAATTGGCTGTGGTATATAAAATTATTCATAATGATAGTAGGAGGCTTGGTAGGTTTAAGAATAGT
TTTTGCTGTACTTTCTATAGTGAATAGAGTTAGGCAGGGATATTCACCATTATCGTTTCAGACCCACCTC
CCAACCCCGAGGGGACCCGACAGGCCCGAAGGAATAGAAGAAGAAGGTGGAGAGAGAGACAGAGACAGAT
CCATTCGATTAGTGAACGGATCGGCACTGCGTGCGCCAATTCTGCAGACAAATGGCAGTATTCATCCACA
ATTTTAAAAGAAAAGGGGGGATTGGGGGGTACAGTGCAGGGGAAAGAATAGTAGACATAATAGCAACAGA
CATACAAACTAAAGAATTACAAAAACAAATTACAAAAATTCAAAATTTTCGGGTTTATTACAGGGACAGC
AGAGATCCAGTTTGGTTAATTAAGGTACCGATATCACTAGTGTTCCATTAACTGCGCTAAAAATAATTTT
TAAATCTTTTTTAGCTTCTTGCTCTTTTTTGTACGTCTCTGTTTTAGAGCTAGAAATAGCAAGTTAAAAT
AAGGCTAGTCCGTTATCAACTTGAAAAAGTGGCACCGAGTCGGTGCTTTTTTGAATTCGCTAGCTAGGTC
TTGAAAGGAGTGGGAATTGGCTCCGGTGCCCGTCAGTGGGCAGAGCGCACATCGCCCACAGTCCCCGAGA
AGTTGGGGGGAGGGGTCGGCAATTGATCCGGTGCCTAGAGAAGGTGGCGCGGGGTAAACTGGGAAAGTGA
TGTCGTGTACTGGCTCCGCCTTTTTCCCGAGGGTGGGGGAGAACCGTATATAAGTGCAGTAGTCGCCGTG
AACGTTCTTTTTCGCAACGGGTTTGCCGCCAGAACACAGGACCGGTTCTAGAGCGCTGCCACCATGGACA
AGAAGTACAGCATCGGCCTGGCCATCGGCACCAACTCTGTGGGCTGGGCCGTGATCACCGACGAGTACAA
GGTGCCCAGCAAGAAATTCAAGGTGCTGGGCAACACCGACCGGCACAGCATCAAGAAGAACCTGATCGGA
GCCCTGCTGTTCGACAGCGGCGAAACAGCCGAGAGAACCCGGCTGAAGAGAACCGCCAGAAGAAGATACA
CCAGACGGAAGAACCGGATCTGCTATCTGCAAGAGATCTTCAGCAACGAGATGGCCAAGGTGGACGACAG
CTTCTTCCACAGACTGGAAGAGTCCTTCCTGGTGGAAGAGGATAAGAAGCACGAGCGGCACCCCATCTTC
GGCAACATCGTGGACGAGGTGGCCTACCACGAGAAGTACCCCACCATCTACCACCTGAGAAAGAAACTGG
TGGACAGCACCGACAAGGCCGACCTGCGGCTGATCTATCTGGCCCTGGCCCACATGATCAAGTTCCGGGG
CCACTTCCTGATCGAGGGCGACCTGAACCCCGACAACAGCGACGTGGACAAGCTGTTCATCCAGCTGGTG
CAGACCTACAACCAGCTGTTCGAGGAAAACCCCATCAACGCCAGCGGCGTGGACGCCAAGGCCATCCTGT
CTGCCAGACTGAGCAAGAGCAGACGGCTGGAAAATCTGATCGCCCAGCTGCCCGGCGAGAAGAAGAATGG
CCTGTTCGGAAACCTGATTGCCCTGAGCCTGGGCCTGACCCCCAACTTCAAGAGCAACTTCGACCTGGCC
GAGGATGCCAAACTGCAGCTGAGCAAGGACACCTACGACGACGACCTGGACAACCTGCTGGCCCAGATCG
GCGACCAGTACGCCGACCTGTTTCTGGCCGCCAAGAACCTGTCCGACGCCATCCTGCTGAGCGACATCCT
GAGAGTGAACACCGAGATCACCAAGGCCCCCCTGAGCGCCTCTATGATCAAGAGATACGACGAGCACCAC
CAGGACCTGACCCTGCTGAAAGCTCTCGTGCGGCAGCAGCTGCCTGAGAAGTACAAAGAGATTTTCTTCG
ACCAGAGCAAGAACGGCTACGCCGGCTACATTGACGGCGGAGCCAGCCAGGAAGAGTTCTACAAGTTCAT
CAAGCCCATCCTGGAAAAGATGGACGGCACCGAGGAACTGCTCGTGAAGCTGAACAGAGAGGACCTGCTG
CGGAAGCAGCGGACCTTCGACAACGGCAGCATCCCCCACCAGATCCACCTGGGAGAGCTGCACGCCATTC
TGCGGCGGCAGGAAGATTTTTACCCATTCCTGAAGGACAACCGGGAAAAGATCGAGAAGATCCTGACCTT
CCGCATCCCCTACTACGTGGGCCCTCTGGCCAGGGGAAACAGCAGATTCGCCTGGATGACCAGAAAGAGC
GAGGAAACCATCACCCCCTGGAACTTCGAGGAAGTGGTGGACAAGGGCGCTTCCGCCCAGAGCTTCATCG
AGCGGATGACCAACTTCGATAAGAACCTGCCCAACGAGAAGGTGCTGCCCAAGCACAGCCTGCTGTACGA
GTACTTCACCGTGTATAACGAGCTGACCAAAGTGAAATACGTGACCGAGGGAATGAGAAAGCCCGCCTTC
CTGAGCGGCGAGCAGAAAAAGGCCATCGTGGACCTGCTGTTCAAGACCAACCGGAAAGTGACCGTGAAGC
AGCTGAAAGAGGACTACTTCAAGAAAATCGAGTGCTTCGACTCCGTGGAAATCTCCGGCGTGGAAGATCG
GTTCAACGCCTCCCTGGGCACATACCACGATCTGCTGAAAATTATCAAGGACAAGGACTTCCTGGACAAT
GAGGAAAACGAGGACATTCTGGAAGATATCGTGCTGACCCTGACACTGTTTGAGGACAGAGAGATGATCG
AGGAACGGCTGAAAACCTATGCCCACCTGTTCGACGACAAAGTGATGAAGCAGCTGAAGCGGCGGAGATA
CACCGGCTGGGGCAGGCTGAGCCGGAAGCTGATCAACGGCATCCGGGACAAGCAGTCCGGCAAGACAATC
CTGGATTTCCTGAAGTCCGACGGCTTCGCCAACAGAAACTTCATGCAGCTGATCCACGACGACAGCCTGA
CCTTTAAAGAGGACATCCAGAAAGCCCAGGTGTCCGGCCAGGGCGATAGCCTGCACGAGCACATTGCCAA
TCTGGCCGGCAGCCCCGCCATTAAGAAGGGCATCCTGCAGACAGTGAAGGTGGTGGACGAGCTCGTGAAA
GTGATGGGCCGGCACAAGCCCGAGAACATCGTGATCGAAATGGCCAGAGAGAACCAGACCACCCAGAAGG
GACAGAAGAACAGCCGCGAGAGAATGAAGCGGATCGAAGAGGGCATCAAAGAGCTGGGCAGCCAGATCCT
GAAAGAACACCCCGTGGAAAACACCCAGCTGCAGAACGAGAAGCTGTACCTGTACTACCTGCAGAATGGG
CGGGATATGTACGTGGACCAGGAACTGGACATCAACCGGCTGTCCGACTACGATGTGGACGCCATCGTGC
CTCAGAGCTTTCTGAAGGACGACTCCATCGACAACAAGGTGCTGACCAGAAGCGACAAGAACCGGGGCAA
GAGCGACAACGTGCCCTCCGAAGAGGTCGTGAAGAAGATGAAGAACTACTGGCGGCAGCTGCTGAACGCC
AAGCTGATTACCCAGAGAAAGTTCGACAATCTGACCAAGGCCGAGAGAGGCGGCCTGAGCGAACTGGATA
AGGCCGGCTTCATCAAGAGACAGCTGGTGGAAACCCGGCAGATCACAAAGCACGTGGCACAGATCCTGGA
CTCCCGGATGAACACTAAGTACGACGAGAATGACAAGCTGATCCGGGAAGTGAAAGTGATCACCCTGAAG
TCCAAGCTGGTGTCCGATTTCCGGAAGGATTTCCAGTTTTACAAAGTGCGCGAGATCAACAACTACCACC
ACGCCCACGACGCCTACCTGAACGCCGTCGTGGGAACCGCCCTGATCAAAAAGTACCCTAAGCTGGAAAG
CGAGTTCGTGTACGGCGACTACAAGGTGTACGACGTGCGGAAGATGATCGCCAAGAGCGAGCAGGAAATC
GGCAAGGCTACCGCCAAGTACTTCTTCTACAGCAACATCATGAACTTTTTCAAGACCGAGATTACCCTGG
CCAACGGCGAGATCCGGAAGCGGCCTCTGATCGAGACAAACGGCGAAACCGGGGAGATCGTGTGGGATAA
GGGCCGGGATTTTGCCACCGTGCGGAAAGTGCTGAGCATGCCCCAAGTGAATATCGTGAAAAAGACCGAG
GTGCAGACAGGCGGCTTCAGCAAAGAGTCTATCAGACCCAAGAGGAACAGCGATAAGCTGATCGCCAGAA
AGAAGGACTGGGACCCTAAGAAGTACGGCGGCTTCCTGTGGCCCACCGTGGCCTATTCTGTGCTGGTGGT
GGCCAAAGTGGAAAAGGGCAAGTCCAAGAAACTGAAGAGTGTGAAAGAGCTGCTGGGGATCACCATCATG
GAAAGAAGCAGCTTCGAGAAGAATCCCATCGACTTTCTGGAAGCCAAGGGCTACAAAGAAGTGAAAAAGG
ACCTGATCATCAAGCTGCCTAAGTACTCCCTGTTCGAGCTGGAAAACGGCCGGAAGAGAATGCTGGCCTC
TGCCAAGCAGCTGCAGAAGGGAAACGAACTGGCCCTGCCCTCCAAATATGTGAACTTCCTGTACCTGGCC
AGCCACTATGAGAAGCTGAAGGGCTCCCCCGAGGATAATGAGCAGAAACAGCTGTTTGTGGAACAGCACA
AGCACTACCTGGACGAGATCATCGAGCAGATCAGCGAGTTCTCCAAGAGAGTGATCCTGGCCGACGCTAA
TCTGGACAAAGTGCTGTCCGCCTACAACAAGCACCGGGATAAGCCCATCAGAGAGCAGGCCGAGAATATC
ATCCACCTGTTTACCCTGACCAGACTGGGAGCCCCTAGAGCCTTCAAGTACTTTGACACCACCATCGACC
CCAAGCAGTACAGAAGCACCAAAGAGGTGCTGGACGCCACCCTGATCCACCAGAGCATCACCGGCCTGTA
CGAGACACGGATCGACCTGTCTCAGCTGGGAGGCGACAAGCGACCTGCCGCCACAAAGAAGGCTGGACAG
GCTAAGAAGAAGAAAGATTACAAAGACGATGACGATAAGGGATCCTCGCCAGGGATCCGTCGACTTGACG
CGTTGATATCAACAAGTTTGTACAAAAAAGCAGGCTACAAAGAGGCCAGCGGTTCCGGACGGGCTGACGC
ATTGGACGATTTTGATCTGGATATGCTGGGAAGTGACGCCCTCGATGATTTTGACCTTGACATGCTTGGT
TCGGATGCCCTTGATGACTTTGACCTCGACATGCTCGGCAGTGACGCCCTTGATGATTTCGACCTGGACA
TGCTGATTAACTCTAGAAGTTCCGGATCTCCGAAAAAGAAACGCAAAGTTGGTAGCCAGTACCTGCCCGA
CACCGACGACCGGCACCGGATCGAGGAAAAGCGGAAGCGGACCTACGAGACATTCAAGAGCATCATGAAG
AAGTCCCCCTTCAGCGGCCCCACCGACCCTAGACCTCCACCTAGAAGAATCGCCGTGCCCAGCAGATCCA
GCGCCAGCGTGCCAAAACCTGCCCCCCAGCCTTACCCCTTCACCAGCAGCCTGAGCACCATCAACTACGA
CGAGTTCCCTACCATGGTGTTCCCCAGCGGCCAGATCTCTCAGGCCTCTGCTCTGGCTCCAGCCCCTCCT
CAGGTGCTGCCTCAGGCTCCTGCTCCTGCACCAGCTCCAGCCATGGTGTCTGCACTGGCTCAGGCACCAG
CACCCGTGCCTGTGCTGGCTCCTGGACCTCCACAGGCTGTGGCTCCACCAGCCCCTAAACCTACACAGGC
CGGCGAGGGCACACTGTCTGAAGCTCTGCTGCAGCTGCAGTTCGACGACGAGGATCTGGGAGCCCTGCTG
GGAAACAGCACCGATCCTGCCGTGTTCACCGACCTGGCCAGCGTGGACAACAGCGAGTTCCAGCAGCTGC
TGAACCAGGGCATCCCTGTGGCCCCTCACACCACCGAGCCCATGCTGATGGAATACCCCGAGGCCATCAC
CCGGCTCGTGACAGGCGCTCAGAGGCCTCCTGATCCAGCTCCTGCCCCTCTGGGAGCACCAGGCCTGCCT
AATGGACTGCTGTCTGGCGACGAGGACTTCAGCTCTATCGCCGATATGGATTTCTCAGCCTTGCTGGGCT
CTGGCAGCGGCAGCCGGGATTCCAGGGAAGGGATGTTTTTGCCGAAGCCTGAGGCCGGCTCCGCTATTAG
TGACGTGTTTGAGGGCCGCGAGGTGTGCCAGCCAAAACGAATCCGGCCATTTCATCCTCCAGGAAGTCCA
TGGGCCAACCGCCCACTCCCCGCCAGCCTCGCACCAACACCAACCGGTCCAGTACATGAGCCAGTCGGGT
CACTGACCCCGGCACCAGTCCCTCAGCCACTGGATCCAGCGCCCGCAGTGACTCCCGAGGCCAGTCACCT
GTTGGAGGATCCCGATGAAGAGACGAGCCAGGCTGTCAAAGCCCTTCGGGAGATGGCCGATACTGTGATT
CCCCAGAAGGAAGAGGCTGCAATCTGTGGCCAAATGGACCTTTCCCATCCGCCCCCAAGGGGCCATCTGG
ATGAGCTGACAACCACACTTGAGTCCATGACCGAGGATCTGAACCTGGACTCACCCCTGACCCCGGAATT
GAACGAGATTCTGGATACCTTCCTGAACGACGAGTGCCTCTTGCATGCCATGCATATCAGCACAGGACTG
TCCATCTTCGACACATCTCTGTTTGGATCCGGCGCAACAAACTTCTCTCTGCTGAAACAAGCCGGAGATG
TCGAAGAGAATCCTGGACCGACCGAGTACAAGCCCACGGTGCGCCTCGCCACCCGCGACGACGTCCCCAG
GGCCGTACGCACCCTCGCCGCCGCGTTCGCCGACTACCCCGCCACGCGCCACACCGTCGATCCGGACCGC
CACATCGAGCGGGTCACCGAGCTGCAAGAACTCTTCCTCACGCGCGTCGGGCTCGACATCGGCAAGGTGT
GGGTCGCGGACGACGGCGCCGCGGTGGCGGTCTGGACCACGCCGGAGAGCGTCGAAGCGGGGGCGGTGTT
CGCCGAGATCGGCCCGCGCATGGCCGAGTTGAGCGGTTCCCGGCTGGCCGCGCAGCAACAGATGGAAGGC
CTCCTGGCGCCGCACCGGCCCAAGGAGCCCGCGTGGTTCCTGGCCACCGTCGGAGTCTCGCCCGACCACC
AGGGCAAGGGTCTGGGCAGCGCCGTCGTGCTCCCCGGAGTGGAGGCGGCCGAGCGCGCCGGGGTGCCCGC
CTTCCTGGAGACCTCCGCGCCCCGCAACCTCCCCTTCTACGAGCGGCTCGGCTTCACCGTCACCGCCGAC
GTCGAGGTGCCCGAAGGACCGCGCACCTGGTGCATGACCCGCAAGCCCGGTGCCTGAACGCGTTAAGTCG
ACAATCAACCTCTGGATTACAAAATTTGTGAAAGATTGACTGGTATTCTTAACTATGTTGCTCCTTTTAC
GCTATGTGGATACGCTGCTTTAATGCCTTTGTATCATGCTATTGCTTCCCGTATGGCTTTCATTTTCTCC
TCCTTGTATAAATCCTGGTTGCTGTCTCTTTATGAGGAGTTGTGGCCCGTTGTCAGGCAACGTGGCGTGG
TGTGCACTGTGTTTGCTGACGCAACCCCCACTGGTTGGGGCATTGCCACCACCTGTCAGCTCCTTTCCGG
GACTTTCGCTTTCCCCCTCCCTATTGCCACGGCGGAACTCATCGCCGCCTGCCTTGCCCGCTGCTGGACA
GGGGCTCGGCTGTTGGGCACTGACAATTCCGTGGTGTTGTCGGGGAAATCATCGTCCTTTCCTTGGCTGC
TCGCCTGTGTTGCCACCTGGATTCTGCGCGGGACGTCCTTCTGCTACGTCCCTTCGGCCCTCAATCCAGC
GGACCTTCCTTCCCGCGGCCTGCTGCCGGCTCTGCGGCCTCTTCCGCGTCTTCGCCTTCGCCCTCAGACG
AGTCGGATCTCCCTTTGGGCCGCCTCCCCGCGTCGACTTTAAGACCAATGACTTACAAGGCAGCTGTAGA
TCTTAGCCACTTTTTAAAAGAAAAGGGGGGACTGGAAGGGCTAATTCACTCCCAACGAAGACAAGATCTG
CTTTTTGCTTGTACTGGGTCTCTCTGGTTAGACCAGATCTGAGCCTGGGAGCTCTCTGGCTAACTAGGGA
ACCCACTGCTTAAGCCTCAATAAAGCTTGCCTTGAGTGCTTCAAGTAGTGTGTGCCCGTCTGTTGTGTGA
CTCTGGTAACTAGAGATCCCTCAGACCCTTTTAGTCAGTGTGGAAAATCTCTAGCAGGGCCCGTTTAAAC
CCGCTGATCAGCCTCGACTGTGCCTTCTAGTTGCCAGCCATCTGTTGTTTGCCCCTCCCCCGTGCCTTCC
TTGACCCTGGAAGGTGCCACTCCCACTGTCCTTTCCTAATAAAATGAGGAAATTGCATCGCATTGTCTGA
GTAGGTGTCATTCTATTCTGGGGGGTGGGGTGGGGCAGGACAGCAAGGGGGAGGATTGGGAAGACAATAG
CAGGCATGCTGGGGATGCGGTGGGCTCTATGGCTTCTGAGGCGGAAAGAACCAGCTGGGGCTCTAGGGGG
TATCCCC
[124 nt withheld, positions 10158-10281]
C
[91 nt withheld, positions 10283-10373]
A
[49 nt withheld, positions 10375-10423]
CCTTTGACGTTGGAGTCCACGTTCTTT
[37 nt withheld, positions 10451-10487]
ACCCTATCTCGGTCTATTCTTTTGATTTATAAGGGATTTTGCCGATTTCGGCCTATTGGTTAAAAAATGA
GCTGATTTAACAAAAATTTAACGCGAATTAATTCTGTGGAATGTGTGTCAGTTAGGGTGTGGAAAGTCCC
CAGGCTCCCCAGCAGGCAGAAGTATGCAAAGCATGCATCTCAATTAGTCAGCAACCAGGTGTGGAAAGTC
CCCAGGCTCCCCAGCAGGCAGAAGTATGCAAAGCATGCATCTCAATTAGTCAGCAACCATAGTCCCGCCC
CTAACTCCGCCCATCCCGCCCCTAACTCCGCCCAGTTCCGCCCATTCTCCGCCCCATGGCTGACTAATTT
TTTTTATTTATGCAGAGGCCGAGGCCGCCTCTGCCTCTGAGCTATTCCAGAAGTAGTGAGGAGGCTTTTT
TGGAGGCCTAGGCTTTTGCAAAAAGCTCCCGGGAGCTTGTATATCCATTTTCGGATCTGATCAGCACGTG
TTGACAATTAATCATCGGCATAGTATATCGGCATAGTATAATACGACAAGGTGAGGAACTAAACCATGGC
CAAGTTGACCAGTGCCGTTCCGGTGCTCACCGCGCGCGACGTCGCCGGAGCGGTCGAGTTCTGGACCGAC
CGGCTCGGGTTCTCCCGGGACTTCGTGGAGGACGACTTCGCCGGTGTGGTCCGGGACGACGTGACCCTGT
TCATCAGCGCGGTCCAGGACCAGGTGGTGCCGGACAACACCCTGGCCTGGGTGTGGGTGCGCGGCCTGGA
CGAGCTGTACGCCGAGTGGTCGGAGGTCGTGTCCACGAACTTCCGGGACGCCTCCGGGCCGGCCATGACC
GAGATCGGCGAGCAGCCGTGGGGGCGGGAGTTCGCCCTGCGCGACCCGGCCGGCAACTGCGTGCACTTCG
TGGCCGAGGAGCAGGACTGACACGTGCTACGAGATTTCGATTCCACCGCCGCCTTCTATGAAAGGTTGGG
CTTCGGAATCGTTTTCCGGGACGCCGGCTGGATGATCCTCCAGCGCGGGGATCTCATGCTGGAGTTCTTC
GCCCACCCCAACTTGTTTATTGCAGCTTATAATGGTTACAAATAAAGCAATAGCATCACAAATTTCACAA
ATAAAGCATTTTTTTCACTGCATTCTAGTTGTGGTTTGTCCAAACTCATCAATGTATCTTATCATGTCTG
TATACCGTCGACCTCTAGCTAGAGCTTGGCGTAATCATGGTCATAGCTGTTTCCTGTGTGAAATTGTTAT
CCGCTCACAATTCCACACAACATACGAGCCGGAAGCATAAAGTGTAAAGCCTGGGGTGCCTAATGAGTGA
GCTAACTCACATTAATTGCGTTGCGCTCACTGCCCGCTTTCCAGTCGGGAAACCTGTCGTGCCAGCTGCA
TTAATGAATCGGCCAACGCGCGGGGAGAGGCGGTTTGCGTATTGGGCGCTCTTCCGCTTCCTCGCTCACT
GACTCGCTGCGCTCGGTCGTTCGGCTGCGGCGAGCGGTATCAGCTCACTCAAAGGCGGTAATACGGTTAT
CCACAGAATCAGGGGATAACGCAGGAAAGAACATGTGAGCAAAAGGCCAGCAAAAGGCCAGGAACCGTAA
AAAGGCCGCGTTGCTGGCGTTTTTCCATAGGCTCCGCCCCCCTGACGAGCATCACAAAAATCGACGCTCA
AGTCAGAGGTGGCGAAACCCGACAGGACTATAAAGATACCAGGCGTTTCCCCCTGGAAGCTCCCTCGTGC
GCTCTCCTGTTCCGACCCTGCCGCTTACCGGATACCTGTCCGCCTTTCTCCCTTCGGGAAGCGTGGCGCT
TTCTCATAGCTCACGCTGTAGGTATCTCAGTTCGGTGTAGGTCGTTCGCTCCAAGCTGGGCTGTGTGCAC
GAACCCCCCGTTCAGCCCGACCGCTGCGCCTTATCCGGTAACTATCGTCTTGAGTCCAACCCGGTAAGAC
ACGACTTATCGCCACTGGCAGCAGCCACTGGTAACAGGATTAGCAGAGCGAGGTATGTAGGCGGTGCTAC
AGAGTTCTTGAAGTGGTGGCCTAACTACGGCTACACTAGAAGAACAGTATTTGGTATCTGCGCTCTGCTG
AAGCCAGTTACCTTCGGAAAAAGAGTTGGTAGCTCTTGATCCGGCAAACAAACCACCGCTGGTAGCGGTG
GTTTTTTTGTTTGCAAGCAGCAGATTACGCGCAGAAAAAAAGGATCTCAAGAAGATCCTTTGATCTTTTC
TACGGGGTCTGACGCTCAGTGGAACGAAAACTCACGTTAAGGGATTTTGGTCATGAGATTATCAAAAAGG
ATCTTCACCTAGATCCTTTTAAATTAAAAATGAAGTTTTAAATCAATCTAAAGTATATATGAGTAAACTT
GGTCTGACAGTTACCAATGCTTAATCAGTGAGGCACCTATCTCAGCGATCTGTCTATTTCGTTCATCCAT
AGTTGCCTGACTCCCCGTCGTGTAGATAACTACGATACGGGAGGGCTTACCATCTGGCCCCAGTGCTGCA
ATGATACCGCGAGACCCACGCTCACCGGCTCCAGATTTATCAGCAATAAACCAGCCAGCCGGAAGGGCCG
AGCGCAGAAGTGGTCCTGCAACTTTATCCGCCTCCATCCAGTCTATTAATTGTTGCCGGGAAGCTAGAGT
AAGTAGTTCGCCAGTTAATAGTTTGCGCAACGTTGTTGCCATTGCTACAGGCATCGTGGTGTCACGCTCG
TCGTTTGGTATGGCTTCATTCAGCTCCGGTTCCCAACGATCAAGGCGAGTTACATGATCCCCCATGTTGT
GCAAAAAAGCGGTTAGCTCCTTCGGTCCTCCGATCGTTGTCAGAAGTAAGTTGGCCGCAGTGTTATCACT
CATGGTTATGGCAGCACTGCATAATTCTCTTACTGTCATGCCATCCGTAAGATGCTTTTCTGTGACTGGT
GAGTACTCAACCAAGTCATTCTGAGAATAGTGTATGCGGCGACCGAGTTGCTCTTGCCCGGCGTCAATAC
GGGATAATACCGCGCCACATAGCAGAACTTTAAAAGTGCTCATCATTGGAAAACGTTCTTCGGGGCGAAA
ACTCTCAAGGATCTTACCGCTGTTGAGATCCAGTTCGATGTAACCCACTCGTGCACCCAACTGATCTTCA
GCATCTTTTACTTTCACCAGCGTTTCTGGGTGAGCAAAAACAGGAAGGCAAAATGCCGCAAAAAAGGGAA
TAAGGGCGACACGGAAATGTTGAATACTCATACTCTTCCTTTTTCAATATTATTGAAGCATTTATCAGGG
TTATTGTCTCATGAGCGGATACATATTTGAATGTATTTAGAAAAATAAACAAATAGGGGTTCCGCGCACA
TTTCCCCGAAAAGTGCCACCTGACGTCGACGGATCGGGAGATCTCCCGATCCCCTATGGTGCACTCTCAG
TACAATCTGCTCTGATGCCGCATAGTTAAGCCAGTATCTGCTCCCTGCTTGTGTGTTGGAGGTCGCTGAG
TAGTGCGCGAGCAAAATTTAAGCTACAACAAGGCAAGGCTTGACCGACAATTGCATGAAGAATCTGCTTA
GGGTTAGGCGTTTTGCGCTGCTTCGCGATGTACGGGCCAGATATACGCGTTGACATTGATTATTGACTAG
TTATTAATAGTAATCAATTACGGGGTCATTAGTTCATAGCCCATATATGGAGTTCCGCGTTACATAACTT
ACGGTAAATGGCCCGCCTGGCTGACCGCCCAACGACCCCCGCCCATTGACGTCAATAATGACGTATGTTC
CCATAGTAACGCCAATAGGGACTTTCCATTGACGTCAATGGGTGGAGTATTTACGGTAAACTGCCCACTT
GGCAGTACATCAAGTGTATCATATGCCAAGTACGCCCCCTATTGACGTCAATGACGGTAAATGGCCCGCC
TGGCATTATGCCCAGTACATGACCTTATGGGACTTTCCTACTTGGCAGTACATCTACGTATTAGTCATCG
CTATTACCATGG
